>Addgene plasmid #206236 | pF hPGK mc2 IRES neo | addgene full sequence | sequence record 406240 | Addgene NGS Result
GACATTGATTATTGACTAGTTATTAATAGTAATCAATTACGGGGTCATTAGTTCATAGCCCATATATGGA
GTTCCGCGTTACATAACTTACGGTAAATGGCCCGCCTGGCTGACCGCCCAACGACCCCCGCCCATTGACG
TCAATAATGACGTATGTTCCCATAGTAACGCCAATAGGGACTTTCCATTGACGTCAATGGGTGGAGTATT
TACGGTAAACTGCCCACTTGGCAGTACATCAAGTGTATCATATGCCAAGTACGCCCCCTATTGACGTCAA
TGACGGTAAATGGCCCGCCTGGCATTATGCCCAGTACATGACCTTATGGGACTTTCCTACTTGGCAGTAC
ATCTACGTATTAGTCATCGCTATTACCATGGTGATGCGGTTTTGGCAGTACATCAATGGGCGTGGATAGC
GGTTTGACTCACGGGGATTTCCAAGTCTCCACCCCATTGACGTCAATGGGAGTTTGTTTTGGCACCAAAA
TCAACGGGACTTTCCAAAATGTCGTAACAACTCCGCCCCATTGACGCAAATGGGCGGTAGGCGTGTACGG
TGGGAGGTCTATATAAGCAGCGCGTTTTGCCTGTACTGGGTCTCTCTGGTTAGACCAGATCTGAGCCTGG
GAGCTCTCTGGCTAACTAGGGAACCCACTGCTTAAGCCTCAATAAAGCTTGCCTTGAGTGCTTCAAGTAG
TGTGTGCCCGTCTGTTGTGTGACTCTGGTAACTAGAGATCCCTCAGACCCTTTTAGTCAGTGTGGAAAAT
CTCTAGCAGTGGCGCCCGAACAGGGACTTGAAAGCGAAAGGGAAACCAGAGGAGCTCTCTCGACGCAGGA
CTCGGCTTGCTGAAGCGCGCACGGCAAGAGGCGAGGGGCGGCGACTGGTGAGTACGCCAAAAATTTTGAC
TAGCGGAGGCTAGAAGGAGAGAGATGGGTGCGAGAGCGTCAGTATTAAGCGGGGGAGAATTAGATCGCGA
TGGGAAAAAATTCGGTTAAGGCCAGGGGGAAAGAAAAAATATAAATTAAAACATATAGTATGGGCAAGCA
GGGAGCTAGAACGATTCGCAGTTAATCCTGGCCTGTTAGAAACATCAGAAGGCTGTAGACAAATACTGGG
ACAGCTACAACCATCCCTTCAGACAGGATCAGAAGAACTTAGATCATTATATAATACAGTAGCAACCCTC
TATTGTGTGCATCAAAGGATAGAGATAAAAGACACCAAGGAAGCTTTAGACAAGATAGAGGAAGAGCAAA
ACAAAAGTAAGACCACCGCACAGCAAGCGGCCGCTGATCTTCAGACCTGGAGGAGGAGATATGAGGGACA
ATTGGAGAAGTGAATTATATAAATATAAAGTAGTAAAAATTGAACCATTAGGAGTAGCACCCACCAAGGC
AAAGAGAAGAGTGGTGCAGAGAGAAAAAAGAGCAGTGGGAATAGGAGCTTTGTTCCTTGGGTTCTTGGGA
GCAGCAGGAAGCACTATGGGCGCAGCGTCAATGACGCTGACGGTACAGGCCAGACAATTATTGTCTGGTA
TAGTGCAGCAGCAGAACAATTTGCTGAGGGCTATTGAGGCGCAACAGCATCTGTTGCAACTCACAGTCTG
GGGCATCAAGCAGCTCCAGGCAAGAATCCTGGCTGTGGAAAGATACCTAAAGGATCAACAGCTCCTGGGG
ATTTGGGGTTGCTCTGGAAAACTCATTTGCACCACTGCTGTGCCTTGGAATGCTAGTTGGAGTAATAAAT
CTCTGGAACAGATTTGGAATCACACGACCTGGATGGAGTGGGACAGAGAAATTAACAATTACACAAGCTT
AATACACTCCTTAATTGAAGAATCGCAAAACCAGCAAGAAAAGAATGAACAAGAATTATTGGAATTAGAT
AAATGGGCAAGTTTGTGGAATTGGTTTAACATAACAAATTGGCTGTGGTATATAAAATTATTCATAATGA
TAGTAGGAGGCTTGGTAGGTTTAAGAATAGTTTTTGCTGTACTTTCTATAGTGAATAGAGTTAGGCAGGG
ATATTCACCATTATCGTTTCAGACCCACCTCCCAACCCCGAGGGGACCCGACAGGCCCGAAGGAATAGAA
GAAGAAGGTGGAGAGAGAGACAGAGACAGATCCATTCGATTAGTGAACGGATCGGCACTGCGTGCGCCAA
TTCTGCAGACAAATGGCAGTATTCATCCACAATTTTAAAAGAAAAGGGGGGATTGGGGGGTACAGTGCAG
GGGAAAGAATAGTAGACATAATAGCAACAGACATACAAACTAAAGAATTACAAAAACAAATTACAAAAAT
TCAAAATTTTCGGGTTTATTACAGGGACAGCAGAGATCCAGTTTGGTTAATTAACGGGTTTATTACAGGG
ACAGCAGAGATCCACTTTGGCGCCGGCTCGAGGGGGCCCGGGTTGCGCCTTTTCCAAGGCAGCCCTGGGT
TTGCGCAGGGACGCGGCTGCTCTGGGCGTGGTTCCGGGAAACGCAGCGGCGCCGACCCTGGGTCTCGCAC
ATTCTTCACGTCCGTTCGCAGCGTCACCCGGATCTTCGCCGCTACCCTTGTGGGCCCCCCGGCGACGCTT
CCTGCTCCGCCCCTAAGTCGGGAAGGTTCCTTGCGGTTCGCGGCGTGCCGGACGTGACAAACGGAAGCCG
CACGTCTTACTAGTACCCTCGCAGACGGACAGCGCCAGGGAGCAATGGCAGCGCGCCGACCGCGATGGGC
TGTGGCCAATAGCGGCTGCTCAGCAGGGCGCGCCGAGAGCAGCGGCCGGGAAGGGGCGGTGCGGGAGGCG
GGGTGTGGGGCGGTAGTGTGGGCCCTGTTCCTGCCCGCGCGGTGTTCCGCATTCTGCAAGCCTCCGGAGC
GCACGTCGGCAGTCGGCTCCCTCGTTGACCGAATCACCGACCTCTCTCCCCAGGGGGATCCACTAGTCCA
GTGTGGTGGAATTCAAAGTGCTGAGATTACAGGCGTGAGCCACCACCCCCGGCCCACTTTTTGTAAAGGT
ACGTACTAATGACTTTTTTTTTATACTTCAGGGAGACGGTTGTGTACGTCTCGGTAAGAAGCAAGGAAAA
GAATTAGGCTCGGCACGGTAGCTCACACCTGTAATCCCAGCACTCGAGTCTAGAGGGCCCTATTCTATAG
TGTCACCTAAATGCTAGAGCTCGCTGATCAGCCTCGACTGTGCCTTCTAGTTGCCAGCCATCTGTTGTTT
GCCCGCCCCTCTCCCTCCCCCCCCCCTAACGTTACTGGCCGAAGCCGCTTGGAATAAGGCCGGTGTGCGT
TTGTCTATATGTTATTTTCCACCATATTGCCGTCTTTTGGCAATGTGAGGGCCCGGAAACCTGGCCCTGT
CTTCTTGACGAGCATTCCTAGGGGTCTTTCCCCTCTCGCCAAAGGAATGCAAGGTCTGTTGAATGTCGTG
AAGGAAGCAGTTCCTCTGGAAGCTTCTTGAAGACAAACAACGTCTGTAGCGACCCTTTGCAGGCAGCGGA
ACCCCCCACCTGGCGACAGGTGCCTCTGCGGCCAAAAGCCACGTGTATAAGATACACCTGCAAAGGCGGC
ACAACCCCAGTGCCACGTTGTGAGTTGGATAGTTGTGGAAAGAGTCAAATGGCTCTCCTCAAGCGTATTC
AACAAGGGGCTGAAGGATGCCCAGAAGGTACCCCATTGTATGGGATCTGATCTGGGGCCTCGGTACACAT
GCTTTACATGTGTTTAGTCGAGGTTAAAAAAACGTCTAGGCCCCCCGAACCACGGGGACGTGGTTTTCCT
TTGAAAAACACGATGATAATATGGCCACAAACCGGTCTTGATTCTTCTGACACAACAGTCTCGAACTTAA
GGCTAGAGCCACCATGATTGAACAAGATGGATTGCACGCAGGTTCTCCGGCCGCTTGGGTGGAGAGGCTA
TTCGGCTATGACTGGGCACAACAGACAATCGGCTGCTCTGATGCCGCCGTGTTCCGGCTGTCAGCGCAGG
GGCGCCCGGTTCTTTTTGTCAAGACCGACCTGTCCGGTGCCCTGAATGAACTGCAGGACGAGGCAGCGCG
GCTATCGTGGCTGGCCACGACGGGCGTTCCTTGCGCAGCTGTGCTCGACGTTGTCACTGAAGCGGGAAGG
GACTGGCTGCTATTGGGCGAAGTGCCGGGGCAGGATCTCCTGTCATCTCACCTTGCTCCTGCCGAGAAAG
TATCCATCATGGCTGATGCAATGCGGCGGCTGCATACGCTTGATCCGGCTACCTGCCCATTCGACCACCA
AGCGAAACATCGCATCGAGCGAGCACGTACTCGGATGGAAGCCGGTCTTGTCGATCAGGATGATCTGGAC
GAAGAGCATCAGGGGCTCGCGCCAGCCGAACTGTTCGCCAGGCTCAAGGCGCGCATGCCCGACGGCGAGG
ATCTCGTCGTGACCCATGGCGATGCCTGCTTGCCGAATATCATGGTGGAAAATGGCCGCTTTTCTGGATT
CATCGACTGTGGCCGGCTGGGTGTGGCGGACCGCTATCAGGACATAGCGTTGGCTACCCGTGATATTGCT
GAAGAGCTTGGCGGCGAATGGGCTGACCGCTTCCTCGTGCTTTACGGTATCGCCGCTCCCGATTCGCAGC
GCATCGCCTTCTATCGCCTTCTTGACGAGTTCTTCTGAGCGGGACTCTGGGGTTCGAAATGAGGCGCGCC
GAATTCGATATCAAGCTTATCGATAATCAACCTCTGGATTACAAAATTTGTGAAAGATTGACTGGTATTC
TTAACTATGTTGCTCCTTTTACGCTATGTGGATACGCTGCTTTAATGCCTTTGTATCATGCTATTGCTTC
CCGTATGGCTTTCATTTTCTCCTCCTTGTATAAATCCTGGTTGCTGTCTCTTTATGAGGAGTTGTGGCCC
GTTGTCAGGCAACGTGGCGTGGTGTGCACTGTGTTTGCTGACGCAACCCCCACTGGTTGGGGCATTGCCA
CCACCTGTCAGCTCCTTTCCGGGACTTTCGCTTTCCCCCTCCCTATTGCCACGGCGGAACTCATCGCCGC
CTGCCTTGCCCGCTGCTGGACAGGGGCTCGGCTGTTGGGCACTGACAATTCCGTGGTGTTGTCGGGGAAA
TCATCGTCCTTTCCTTGGCTGCTCGCCTGTGTTGCCACCTGGATTCTGCGCGGGACGTCCTTCTGCTACG
TCCCTTCGGCCCTCAATCCAGCGGACCTTCCTTCCCGCGGCCTGCTGCCGGCTCTGCGGCCTCTTCCGCG
TCTTCGCCTTCGCCCTCAGACGAGTCGGATCTCCCTTTGGGCCGCCTCCCCGCATCGATACCGTCGACCT
CGAGACCTAGAAAAACATGGAGCAATCACAAGTAGCAATACAGCAGCTACCAATGCTGATTGTGCCTGGC
TAGAAGCACAAGAGGAGGAGGAGGTGGGTTTTCCAGTCACACCTCAGGTACCTTTAAGACCAATGACTTA
CAAGGCAGCTGTAGATCTTAGCCACTTTTTAAAAGAAAAGGGGGGACTGGAAGGGCTAATTCACTCCCAA
CGAAGACAAGATATCCTTGATCTGTGGATCTACCACACACAAGGCTACTTCCCTGATTGGCAGAACTACA
CACCAGGGCCAGGGATCAGATATCCACTGACCTTTGGATGGTGCTACAAGCTAGTACCAGTTGAGCAAGA
GAAGGTAGAAGAAGCCAATGAAGGAGAGAACACCCGCTTGTTACACCCTGTGAGCCTGCATGGGATGGAT
GACCCGGAGAGAGAAGTATTAGAGTGGAGGTTTGACAGCCGCCTAGCATTTCATCACATGGCCCGAGAGC
TGCATCCGGACTGTACTGGGTCTCTCTGGTTAGACCAGATCTGAGCCTGGGAGCTCTCTGGCTAACTAGG
GAACCCACTGCTTAAGCCTCAATAAAGCTTGCCTTGAGTGCTTCAAGTAGTGTGTGCCCGTCTGTTGTGT
GACTCTGGTAACTAGAGATCCCTCAGACCCTTTTAGTCAGTGTGGAAAATCTCTAGCAGGGCCCGTTTAA
ACCCGCTGATCAGCCTCGACTGTGCCTTCTAGTTGCCAGCCATCTGTTGTTTGCCCCTCCCCCGTGCCTT
CCTTGACCCTGGAAGGTGCCACTCCCACTGTCCTTTCCTAATAAAATGAGGAAATTGCATCGCATTGTCT
GAGTAGGTGTCATTCTATTCTGGGGGGTGGGGTGGGGCAGGACAGCAAGGGGGAGGATTGGGAAGACAAT
AGCAGGCATGCTGGGGATGCGGTGGGCTCTATGGCTTCTGAGGCGGAAAGAACCAGCTGGGGCTCTAGGG
GGTATCCCC
[124 nt withheld, positions 6310-6433]
C
[91 nt withheld, positions 6435-6525]
A
[49 nt withheld, positions 6527-6575]
CCTTTGACGTTGGAGTCCACGTTCTTT
[37 nt withheld, positions 6603-6639]
ACCCTATCTCGGTCTATTCTTTTGATTTATAAGGGATTTTGCCGATTTCGGCCTATTGGTTAAAAAATGA
GCTGATTTAACAAAAATTTAACGCGAATTAATTCTGTGGAATGTGTGTCAGTTAGGGTGTGGAAAGTCCC
CAGGCTCCCCAGCAGGCAGAAGTATGCAAAGCATGCATCTCAATTAGTCAGCAACCAGGTGTGGAAAGTC
CCCAGGCTCCCCAGCAGGCAGAAGTATGCAAAGCATGCATCTCAATTAGTCAGCAACCATAGTCCCGCCC
CTAACTCCGCCCATCCCGCCCCTAACTCCGCCCAGTTCCGCCCATTCTCCGCCCCATGGCTGACTAATTT
TTTTTATTTATGCAGAGGCCGAGGCCGCCTCTGCCTCTGAGCTATTCCAGAAGTAGTGAGGAGGCTTTTT
TGGAGGCCTAGGCTTTTGCAAAAAGCTCCCGGGAGCTTGTATATCCATTTTCGGATCTGATCAGCACGTG
TTGACAATTAATCATCGGCATAGTATATCGGCATAGTATAATACGACAAGGTGAGGAACTAAACCATGGC
CAAGTTGACCAGTGCCGTTCCGGTGCTCACCGCGCGCGACGTCGCCGGAGCGGTCGAGTTCTGGACCGAC
CGGCTCGGGTTCTCCCGGGACTTCGTGGAGGACGACTTCGCCGGTGTGGTCCGGGACGACGTGACCCTGT
TCATCAGCGCGGTCCAGGACCAGGTGGTGCCGGACAACACCCTGGCCTGGGTGTGGGTGCGCGGCCTGGA
CGAGCTGTACGCCGAGTGGTCGGAGGTCGTGTCCACGAACTTCCGGGACGCCTCCGGGCCGGCCATGACC
GAGATCGGCGAGCAGCCGTGGGGGCGGGAGTTCGCCCTGCGCGACCCGGCCGGCAACTGCGTGCACTTCG
TGGCCGAGGAGCAGGACTGACACGTGCTACGAGATTTCGATTCCACCGCCGCCTTCTATGAAAGGTTGGG
CTTCGGAATCGTTTTCCGGGACGCCGGCTGGATGATCCTCCAGCGCGGGGATCTCATGCTGGAGTTCTTC
GCCCACCCCAACTTGTTTATTGCAGCTTATAATGGTTACAAATAAAGCAATAGCATCACAAATTTCACAA
ATAAAGCATTTTTTTCACTGCATTCTAGTTGTGGTTTGTCCAAACTCATCAATGTATCTTATCATGTCTG
TATACCGTCGACCTCTAGCTAGAGCTTGGCGTAATCATGGTCATAGCTGTTTCCTGTGTGAAATTGTTAT
CCGCTCACAATTCCACACAACATACGAGCCGGAAGCATAAAGTGTAAAGCCTGGGGTGCCTAATGAGTGA
GCTAACTCACATTAATTGCGTTGCGCTCACTGCCCGCTTTCCAGTCGGGAAACCTGTCGTGCCAGCTGCA
TTAATGAATCGGCCAACGCGCGGGGAGAGGCGGTTTGCGTATTGGGCGCTCTTCCGCTTCCTCGCTCACT
GACTCGCTGCGCTCGGTCGTTCGGCTGCGGCGAGCGGTATCAGCTCACTCAAAGGCGGTAATACGGTTAT
CCACAGAATCAGGGGATAACGCAGGAAAGAACATGTGAGCAAAAGGCCAGCAAAAGGCCAGGAACCGTAA
AAAGGCCGCGTTGCTGGCGTTTTTCCATAGGCTCCGCCCCCCTGACGAGCATCACAAAAATCGACGCTCA
AGTCAGAGGTGGCGAAACCCGACAGGACTATAAAGATACCAGGCGTTTCCCCCTGGAAGCTCCCTCGTGC
GCTCTCCTGTTCCGACCCTGCCGCTTACCGGATACCTGTCCGCCTTTCTCCCTTCGGGAAGCGTGGCGCT
TTCTCATAGCTCACGCTGTAGGTATCTCAGTTCGGTGTAGGTCGTTCGCTCCAAGCTGGGCTGTGTGCAC
GAACCCCCCGTTCAGCCCGACCGCTGCGCCTTATCCGGTAACTATCGTCTTGAGTCCAACCCGGTAAGAC
ACGACTTATCGCCACTGGCAGCAGCCACTGGTAACAGGATTAGCAGAGCGAGGTATGTAGGCGGTGCTAC
AGAGTTCTTGAAGTGGTGGCCTAACTACGGCTACACTAGAAGAACAGTATTTGGTATCTGCGCTCTGCTG
AAGCCAGTTACCTTCGGAAAAAGAGTTGGTAGCTCTTGATCCGGCAAACAAACCACCGCTGGTAGCGGTG
GTTTTTTTGTTTGCAAGCAGCAGATTACGCGCAGAAAAAAAGGATCTCAAGAAGATCCTTTGATCTTTTC
TACGGGGTCTGACGCTCAGTGGAACGAAAACTCACGTTAAGGGATTTTGGTCATGAGATTATCAAAAAGG
ATCTTCACCTAGATCCTTTTAAATTAAAAATGAAGTTTTAAATCAATCTAAAGTATATATGAGTAAACTT
GGTCTGACAGTTACCAATGCTTAATCAGTGAGGCACCTATCTCAGCGATCTGTCTATTTCGTTCATCCAT
AGTTGCCTGACTCCCCGTCGTGTAGATAACTACGATACGGGAGGGCTTACCATCTGGCCCCAGTGCTGCA
ATGATACCGCGAGACCCACGCTCACCGGCTCCAGATTTATCAGCAATAAACCAGCCAGCCGGAAGGGCCG
AGCGCAGAAGTGGTCCTGCAACTTTATCCGCCTCCATCCAGTCTATTAATTGTTGCCGGGAAGCTAGAGT
AAGTAGTTCGCCAGTTAATAGTTTGCGCAACGTTGTTGCCATTGCTACAGGCATCGTGGTGTCACGCTCG
TCGTTTGGTATGGCTTCATTCAGCTCCGGTTCCCAACGATCAAGGCGAGTTACATGATCCCCCATGTTGT
GCAAAAAAGCGGTTAGCTCCTTCGGTCCTCCGATCGTTGTCAGAAGTAAGTTGGCCGCAGTGTTATCACT
CATGGTTATGGCAGCACTGCATAATTCTCTTACTGTCATGCCATCCGTAAGATGCTTTTCTGTGACTGGT
GAGTACTCAACCAAGTCATTCTGAGAATAGTGTATGCGGCGACCGAGTTGCTCTTGCCCGGCGTCAATAC
GGGATAATACCGCGCCACATAGCAGAACTTTAAAAGTGCTCATCATTGGAAAACGTTCTTCGGGGCGAAA
ACTCTCAAGGATCTTACCGCTGTTGAGATCCAGTTCGATGTAACCCACTCGTGCACCCAACTGATCTTCA
GCATCTTTTACTTTCACCAGCGTTTCTGGGTGAGCAAAAACAGGAAGGCAAAATGCCGCAAAAAAGGGAA
TAAGGGCGACACGGAAATGTTGAATACTCATACTCTTCCTTTTTCAATATTATTGAAGCATTTATCAGGG
TTATTGTCTCATGAGCGGATACATATTTGAATGTATTTAGAAAAATAAACAAATAGGGGTTCCGCGCACA
TTTCCCCGAAAAGTGCCACCTGACGTCGACGGATCGGGAGATCTCCCGATCCCCTATGGTGCACTCTCAG
TACAATCTGCTCTGATGCCGCATAGTTAAGCCAGTATCTGCTCCCTGCTTGTGTGTTGGAGGTCGCTGAG
TAGTGCGCGAGCAAAATTTAAGCTACAACAAGGCAAGGCTTGACCGACAATTGCATGAAGAATCTGCTTA
GGGTTAGGCGTTTTGCGCTGCTTCGCGATGTACGGGCCAGATATACGCGTT
Features (pLannotate 1.2.2; 34 found; start..end, strand, type, name):
      1..380     +  enhancer       CMV enhancer: human cytomegalovirus immediate early enhancer
    381..580     +  promoter       CMV promoter: human cytomegalovirus (CMV) immediate early promoter
    598..778     +  LTR            5' LTR (truncated): truncated 5' long terminal repeat (LTR) from HIV-1
    825..950     +  misc_feature   HIV-1 Ψ: packaging signal of human immunodeficiency virus type 1
    934..1297    +  CDS            HIV-1 gag (fragment): gag protein from human immunodeficiency virus 1; gag
   1443..1676    +  misc_feature   RRE: The Rev response element (RRE) of HIV-1 allows for Rev-dependent mRNA export from the nucleus to the cytoplasm.
   2053..2153    +  CDS            Rev (fragment): human immunodeficiency virus 1 (HIV-1) Rev protein; rev; enhances nuclear export of unspliced and incompletely spliced viral mRNAs
   2203..2320    +  misc_feature   cPPT/CTS: central polypurine tract and central termination sequence of HIV-1
   2423..2923    +  promoter       hPGK promoter: human phosphoglycerate kinase 1 promoter
   3106..3122    -  CDS            GFP11x7 (fragment): seven tandem copies of the 11th β-strand of superfolder GFP each GFP11 associates with GFP(1-10), consisting of the first 10 β-strands, to reconstitute fluorescent GFP (Kamiyama et al., 2016)
   3144..3162    -  promoter       SP6 promoter: promoter for bacteriophage SP6 RNA polymerase
   3188..3224    +  polyA_signal   bGH poly(A) signal (fragment): bovine growth hormone polyadenylation signal
   3226..3810    +  misc_feature   IRES2: internal ribosome entry site (IRES) of the encephalomyocarditis virus (EMCV)
   3864..4655    +  CDS            neo: KKA2_KLEPN - Also known as kan, nptII. Experimental evidence at protein level: Swiss-Prot protein existence level 1. Resistance to kanamycin, neomycin, paromomycin, ribostamycin, butirosin and gentamicin B. From Klebsiella pneumoniae.
   4691..4715    +  misc_feature   MCS (fragment): pBluescript multiple cloning site
   4715..5303    +  misc_feature   WPRE: woodchuck hepatitis virus posttranscriptional regulatory element
   5240..5821    +  CDS            nef (fragment): NEF_HV1H2 - Experimental evidence at protein level: Swiss-Prot protein existence level 1. Extracellular Nef protein targets CD4(+) T-lymphocytes for apoptosis by interacting with CXCR4 surface receptors. From Human immunodeficiency virus type 1 group M subtype B (isolate HXB2) (HIV-1).
   5828..6008    +  LTR            5' LTR (truncated): truncated 5' long terminal repeat (LTR) from HIV-1
   6040..6264    +  polyA_signal   bGH poly(A) signal: bovine growth hormone polyadenylation signal
   6268..6289    +  promoter       SV40 promoter (fragment): SV40 enhancer and early promoter
   6310..6738    +  rep_origin     f1 ori (sequence partly withheld): f1 bacteriophage origin of replication; arrow indicates direction of (+) strand synthesis
   6752..7081    +  promoter       SV40 promoter: SV40 enhancer and early promoter
   7129..7176    +  promoter       EM7 promoter: synthetic bacterial promoter&nbsp
   7195..7569    +  CDS            BleoR: antibiotic-binding protein; Sh ble from Streptoalloteichus hindustanus; confers resistance to bleomycin, phleomycin, and Zeocin™
   7579..7704    +  CDS            ble (fragment): BLE_KLEPN - Experimental evidence at protein level: Swiss-Prot protein existence level 1. Binding protein with a strong affinity to the bleomycin family of antibiotics. Binds to CL990; an antimitotic-antibiotic compound. From Klebsiella pneumoniae.
   7699..7820    +  polyA_signal   SV40 poly(A) signal: SV40 polyadenylation signal
   7893..7909    -  protein_bind   lac operator: The lac repressor binds to the lac operator to inhibit transcription in E. coli. This inhibition can be relieved by adding lactose or isopropyl-β-D-thiogalactopyranoside (IPTG). lac repressor encoded by lacI
   7917..7947    -  promoter       lac promoter: promoter for the E. coli lac operon
   7962..7983    -  protein_bind   CAP binding site: CAP binding activates transcription in the presence of cAMP. E. coli catabolite activator protein
   7996..8088    -  CDS            lacI (fragment): lac repressor; lacI; The lac repressor binds to the lac operator to inhibit transcription in E. coli. This inhibition can be relieved by adding lactose or isopropyl-β-D-thiogalactopyranoside (IPTG).
   8271..8859    -  rep_origin     ori: high-copy-number ColE1/pMB1/pBR322/pUC origin of replication
   9030..9890    -  CDS            AmpR: β-lactamase; bla; confers resistance to ampicillin, carbenicillin, and related antibiotics
   9891..9995    -  promoter       AmpR promoter: bla
  10054..10106   -  misc_feature   bom (fragment): basis of mobility region from pBR322
