[The description below was written by a language model from this plasmid's Addgene catalogue record and pLannotate feature annotations shown in this document.]
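Description:
pF hPGK mc2 IRES neo is an empty lentiviral backbone for mammalian expression of circular RNAs. It belongs to the mc2/pF mc2 series, which is based on an earlier circRNA mini vector design. It is propagated in E. coli as a high-copy plasmid using a ColE1/pUC-type origin and ampicillin resistance (AmpR). An f1 origin is also annotated. The viral framework is HIV-1 derived. A CMV enhancer/promoter sits upstream of a truncated 5' LTR to drive transcription of the viral genome, followed by the Ψ packaging signal with a gag fragment, the RRE for Rev-dependent nuclear export, and the cPPT/CTS. Downstream lie a WPRE, a second truncated LTR and a bGH polyadenylation signal.

The internal cassette is driven by the human PGK promoter, which replaced the CAG enhancer/promoter of the parent pF CAG mc2 IRES neo. According to the depositor, the promoter is followed by partial ZKSCAN1 intron 1 and intron 3 sequences separated by a pair of BsmBI sites. These intronic segments are not annotated in the automated feature table, which shows only small fragment matches in that region. DNA encoding the exon sequence to be circularised is cloned between the BsmBI sites, and the associated publication describes the toolkit as giving scarless circRNA overexpression. The flanking introns are intended to promote back-splicing into a circle. An EMCV IRES then directs translation of the neo gene from the same transcript, allowing G418 selection of transduced or transfected cells. Outside the LTRs, the backbone also carries an SV40/EM7-driven BleoR cassette, though the record lists only neomycin as the selectable marker. No insert is present as supplied.
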