Addgene plasmid #206236: pF hPGK mc2 IRES neo
Purpose: (Empty Backbone) For expressing cloned exons as circular RNA.
Depositing lab: Simon Conn & Brett Stringer. Depositing organization: Flinders University. Publication: Versatile toolkit for highly-efficient and scarless overexpression of circular RNAs. Stringer BW, Gabryelska M, Marri S, Clark L, Lin H, Gantley L, Liu R, Wilusz JE, Conn VM, Conn SJ. bioRxiv. 2023 Nov 22:2023.11.21.568171. doi: 10.1101/2023.11.21.568171. Preprint. PubMed 38045421.
Backbone
  Vector backbone: pF CAG IRES neo
  Vector type: Mammalian Expression, Lentiviral, Synthetic Biology
  Selectable markers: Neomycin (select with G418)
Growth in bacteria
  Bacterial resistance: Ampicillin, 100 μg/mL
  Growth temperature: 37°C
  Growth strain: NEB Stable
  Copy number: High Copy
Gene/Insert
  Gene/Insert name: None
Terms and licenses: Academic/Nonprofit Terms; Industry Terms: Not Available to Industry
Depositor comments: ZKSCAN1 intron 1 (partial) & ZKSCAN1 intron 3 (partial) separated by a pair of BsmBI restriction sites. 5' Cloning Site: BamHI (not destroyed), 3' Cloning Site: XbaI (not destroyed). The mc2 and pF mc2 series of plasmids were designed and created by Dr Brett Stringer in the laboratory of Prof Simon Conn. They are based on the original circRNA mini vector design of Liang & Wilusz, 2014. The pair of BsmBI restriction sites is the cloning site for DNA specifying the RNA sequence to be circularised. This plasmid was created by replacing the CAG enhancer/promoter of pF CAG mc2 IRES neo with the hPGK promoter from Addgene plasmid ID 96923. Please visit https://doi.org/10.1101/2023.11.21.568171 for bioRxiv preprint.
How to cite: pF hPGK mc2 IRES neo was a gift from Simon Conn & Brett Stringer (Addgene plasmid # 206236 ; http://n2t.net/addgene:206236 ; RRID:Addgene_206236)
